>Addgene plasmid #104272 | pHH0103 WAC WW domain | addgene full sequence | sequence record 202570 | Addgene NGS Result
ATGTCCCCTATACTAGGTTATTGGAAAATTAAGGGCCTTGTGCAACCCACTCGACTTCTTTTGGAATATC
TTGAAGAAAAATATGAAGAGCATTTGTATGAGCGCGATGAAGGTGATAAATGGCGAAACAAAAAGTTTGA
ATTGGGTTTGGAGTTTCCCAATCTTCCTTATTATATTGATGGTGATGTTAAATTAACACAGTCTATGGCC
ATCATACGTTATATAGCTGACAAGCACAACATGTTGGGTGGTTGTCCAAAAGAGCGTGCAGAGATTTCAA
TGCTTGAAGGAGCGGTTTTGGATATTAGATACGGTGTTTCGAGAATTGCATATAGTAAAGACTTTGAAAC
TCTCAAAGTTGATTTTCTTAGCAAGCTACCTGAAATGCTGAAAATGTTCGAAGATCGTTTATGTCATAAA
ACATATTTAAATGGTGATCATGTAACCCATCCTGACTTCATGTTGTATGACGCTCTTGATGTTGTTTTAT
ACATGGACCCAATGTGCCTGGATGCGTTCCCAAAATTAGTTTGTTTTAAAAAACGTATTGAAGCTATCCC
ACAAATTGATAAGTACTTGAAATCCAGCAAGTATATAGCATGGCCTTTGCAGGGCTGGCAAGCCACGTTT
GGTGGTGGCGACCATCCTCCAAAATCGGATCTGGAAGTTCTGTTCCAGGGGCCCCTGTCCAGCGGTCTGG
TTCCGCGTGGTTCCGGTACCGCGGCCCAGCCGGCCGAAAATCTGTACTTCCAAGGTCGTCGTGCCTCTGT
GGAGCTCGCCCCGTATGACTCAGCCGATGACTGGTCCGAACACATTAGCAGCAGTGGTAAAAAATACTAC
TATAATTGTCGCACCGAAGTTAGCCAGTGGGAAAAACCGAAAGAATGGCTGGAATAGGCGGCCGCATA
[142 nt withheld, positions 909-1050]
C
[98 nt withheld, positions 1052-1149]
AGTTTGTACTGGTGACGAAACTCAGTGTCTAGCTAGAGTGGC
[149 nt withheld, positions 1192-1340]
T
[41 nt withheld, positions 1342-1382]
T
[62 nt withheld, positions 1384-1445]
A
[35 nt withheld, positions 1447-1481]
CCTCCCTCAATCGGTTGAATGTCGCCCTTTTGTCTTTGGCGCTGGTAAACCATATGAA
[86 nt withheld, positions 1540-1625]
T
[54 nt withheld, positions 1627-1680]
CTAGCGCCGCCCTATACCTTGTCTGCCTCCCCGCGTTGCGTCGCGGTGCATGGAGCCGGGCCACCTCGAC
CTGAATGGAAGCCGGCGGCACCTCGCTAACGGATTCACCACTCCAAGAATTGGAGCCAATCAATTCTTGC
GGAGAACTGTGAATGCGCAAACCAACCCTTGGCAGAACATATCCATCGCGTCCGCCATCTCCAGCAGCCG
CACGCGGCGCATCTCGGGCAGCGTTGGGTCCTGGCCACGGGTGCGCATGATCGTGCTCCTGTCGTTGAGG
ACCCGGCTAGGCTGGCGGGGTTGCCTTACTGGTTAGCAGAATGAATCACCGATACGCGAGCGAACGTGAA
GCGACTGCTGCTGCAAAACGTCTGCGACCTGAGCAACAACATGAATGGTCTTCGGTTTCCGTGTTTCGTA
AAGTCTGGAAACGCGGAAGTCAGCGCCCTGCACCATTATGTTCCGGATCTGCATCGCAGGATGCTGCTGG
CTACCCTGTGGAACACCTACATCTGTATTAACGAAGCGCTGGCATTGACCCTGAGTGATTTTTCTCTGGT
CCCGCCGCATCCATACCGCCAGTTGTTTACCCTCACAACGTTCCAGTAACCGGGCATGTTCATCATCAGT
AACCCGTATCGTGAGCATCCTCTCTCGTTTCATCGGTATCATTACCCCCATGAACAGAAATCCCCCTTAC
ACGGAGGCATCAGTGACCAAACAGGAAAAAACCGCCCTTAACATGGCCCGCTTTATCAGAAGCCAGACAT
TAACGCTTCTGGAGAAACTCAACGAGCTGGACGCGGATGAACAGGCAGACATCTGTGAATCGCTTCACGA
CCACGCTGATGAGCTTTACCGCAGGATCCGCGAAATTGTAAGCGTTAATATTTTGTTAAAATTCGCGTTA
AATTTTTGTTAAATCAGCTCATTTTTTAACCAATAGGCCGAAATCGGCAAAATCCCTTATAAATCAAAAG
AATAGACCGAGATAGGGT
[37 nt withheld, positions 2679-2715]
AAAGAACGTGGACTCCAACGTCAAAGG
[49 nt withheld, positions 2743-2791]
T
[91 nt withheld, positions 2793-2883]
G
[124 nt withheld, positions 2885-3008]
CGCGGATCCTGCCTCGCGCGTTTCGGTGATGACGGTGAAAACCTCTGACACATGCAGCTCCCGGAGACGG
TCACAGCTTGTCTGTAAGCGGATGCCGGGAGCAGACAAGCCCGTCAGGGCGCGTCAGCGGGTGTTGGCGG
GTGTCGGGGCGCAGCCATGACCCAGTCACGTAGCGATAGCGGAGTGTATACTGGCTTAACTATGCGGCAT
CAGAGCAGATTGTACTGAGAGTGCACCATATGCGGTGTGAAATACCGCACAGATGCGTAAGGAGAAAATA
CCGCATCAGGCGCTCTTCCGCTTCCTCGCTCACTGACTCGCTGCGCTCGGTCGTTCGGCTGCGGCGAGCG
GTATCAGCTCACTCAAAGGCGGTAATACGGTTATCCACAGAATCAGGGGATAACGCAGGAAAGAACATGT
GAGCAAAAGGCCAGCAAAAGGCCAGGAACCGTAAAAAGGCCGCGTTGCTGGCGTTTTTCCATAGGCTCCG
CCCCCCTGACGAGCATCACAAAAATCGACGCTCAAGTCAGAGGTGGCGAAACCCGACAGGACTATAAAGA
TACCAGGGTTTCCCCCTGGAAGCTCCCTCGTGCGCTCTCCTGTTCCGACCCTGCCGCTTACCGGATACCT
GTCCGCCTTTCTCCCTTCGGGAAGCGTGGCGCTTTCTCATAGCTCACGCTGTAGGTATCTCAGTTCGGTG
TAGGTCGTTCGCTCCAAGCTGGGCTGTGTGCACGAACCCCCCGTTCAGCCCGACCGCTGCGCCTTATCCG
GTAACTATCGTCTTGAGTCCAACCCGGTAAGACACGACTTATCGCCACTGGCAGCAGCCACTGGTAACAG
GATTAGCAGAGCGAGGTATGTAGGCGGTGCTACAGAGTTCTTGAAGTGGTGGCCTAACTACGGCTACACT
AGAAGGACAGTATTTGGTATCTGCGCTCTGCTGAAGCCAGTTACCTTCGGAAAAAGAGTTGGTAGCTCTT
GATCCGGCAAACAAACCACCGCTGGTAGCGGTGGTTTTTTTGTTTGCAAGCAGCAGATTACGCGCAGAAA
AAAAGGATCTCAAGAAGATCCTTTGATCTTTTCTACGGGGTCTGACGCTCAGTGGAACGAAAACTCACGT
TAAGGGATTTTGGTCATGAGATTATCAAAAAGGATCTTCACCTAGATCCTTTTAAATTAAAAATGAAGTT
TTAAATCAATCTAAAGTATATATGAGTAAACTTGGTCTGACAGTTACCAATGCTTAATCAGTGAGGCACC
TATCTCAGCGATCTGTCTATTTCGTTCATCCATAGTTGCCTGACTCCCCGTCGTGTAGATAACTACGATA
CGGGAGGGCTTACCATCTGGCCCCAGTGCTGCAATGATACCGCGAGACCCACGCTCACCGGCTCCAGATT
TATCAGCAATAAACCAGCCAGCCGGAAGGGCCGAGCGCAGAAGTGGTCCTGCAACTTTATCCGCCTCCAT
CCAGTCTATTAATTGTTGCCGGGAAGCTAGAGTAAGTAGTTCGCCAGTTAATAGTTTGCGCAACGTTGTT
GCCATTGCTGCAGGCATCGTGGTGTCACGCTCGTCGTTTGGTATGGCTTCATTCAGCTCCGGTTCCCAAC
GATCAAGGCGAGTTACATGATCCCCCATGTTGTGCAAAAAAGCGGTTAGCTCCTTCGGTCCTCCGATCGT
TGTCAGAAGTAAGTTGGCCGCAGTGTTATCACTCATGGTTATGGCAGCACTGCATAATTCTCTTACTGTC
ATGCCATCCGTAAGATGCTTTTCTGTGACTGGTGAGTACTCAACCAAGTCATTCTGAGAATAGTGTATGC
GGCGACCGAGTTGCTCTTGCCCGGCGTCAACACGGGATAATACCGCGCCACATAGCAGAACTTTAAAAGT
GCTCATCATTGGAAAACGTTCTTCGGGGCGAAAACTCTCAAGGATCTTACCGCTGTTGAGATCCAGTTCG
ATGTAACCCACTCGTGCACCCAACTGATCTTCAGCATCTTTTACTTTCACCAGCGTTTCTGGGTGAGCAA
AAACAGGAAGGCAAAATGCCGCAAAAAAGGGAATAAGGGCGACACGGAAATGTTGAATACTCATACTCTT
CCTTTTTCAATATTATTGAAGCATTTATCAGGGTTATTGTCTCATGAGCGGATACATATTTGAATGTATT
TAGAAAAATAAACAAATAGGGGTTCCGCGCACATTTCCCCGAAAAGTGCCACCTGACGTCTAAGAAACCA
TTATTATCATGACATTAACCTATAAAAATAGGCGTATCACGAGGCCCTTTCGTCTTCAAGAATTCCCGAC
ACCATCGAATGGTGCAAAACCTTTCGCGGTATGGCATGATAGCGCCCGGAAGAGAGTCAATTCAGGGTGG
TGAATGTGAAACCAGTAACGTTATACGATGTCGCAGAGTATGCCGGTGTCTCTTATCAGACCGTTTCCCG
CGTGGTGAACCAGGCCAGCCACGTTTCTGCGAAAACGCGGGAAAAAGTGGAAGCGGCGATGGCGGAGCTG
AATTACATTCCCAACCGCGTGGCACAACAACTGGCGGGCAAACAGTCGTTGCTGATTGGCGTTGCCACCT
CCAGTCTGGCCCTGCACGCGCCGTCGCAAATTGTCGCGGCGATTAAATCTCGCGCCGATCAACTGGGTGC
CAGCGTGGTGGTGTCGATGGTAGAACGAAGCGGCGTCGAAGCCTGTAAAGCGGCGGTGCACAATCTTCTC
GCGCAACGCGTCAGTGGGCTGATCATTAACTATCCGCTGGATGACCAGGATGCCATTGCTGTGGAAGCTG
CCTGCACTAATGTTCCGGCGTTATTTCTTGATGTCTCTGACCAGACACCCATCAACAGTATTATTTTCTC
CCATGAAGACGGTACGCGACTGGGCGTGGAGCATCTGGTCGCATTGGGTCACCAGCAAATCGCGCTGTTA
GCGGGCCCATTAAGTTCTGTCTCGGCGCGTCTGCGTCTGGCTGGCTGGCATAAATATCTCACTCGCAATC
AAATTCAGCCGATAGCGGAACGGGAAGGCGACTGGAGTGCCATGTCCGGTTTTCAACAAACCATGCAAAT
GCTGAATGAGGGCATCGTTCCCACTGCGATGCTGGTTGCCAACGATCAGATGGCGCTGGGCGCAATGCGC
GCCATTACCGAGTCCGGGCTGCGCGTTGGTGCGGATATCTCGGTAGTGGGATACGACGATACCGAAGACA
GCTCATGTTATATCCCGCCGTTAACCACCATCAAACAGGATTTTCGCCTGCTGGGGCAAACCAGCGTGGA
CCGCTTGCTGCAACTCTCTCAGGGCCAGGCGGTGAAGGGCAATCAGCTGTTGCCCGTCTCACTGGTGAAA
AGAAAAACCACCCTGGCGCCCAATACGCAAACCGCCTCTCCCCGCGCGTTGGCCGATTCATTAATGCAGC
TGGCACGACAGGTTTCCCGACTGGAAAGCGGGCAGTGAGCGCAACGCAATTAATGTAAGTTAGCTCACTC
ATTAGGCACAATTCTCATGTTTGACAGCTTATCATCGACTGCACGGTGCACCAATGCTTCTGGCGTCAGG
CAGCCATCGGAAGCTGTGGTATGGCTGTGCAGGTCGTAAATCACTGCATAATTCGTGTCGCTCAAGGCGC
ACTCCCGTTCTGGATAATGTTTTTTGCGCCGACATCATAACGGTTCTGGCAAATATTCTGAAATGAGCTG
TTGACAATTAATCATCGGCTCGTATAATGTGTGGAATTGTGAGCGGATAACAATTTCACACAGGAAACAG
CCAGTCCGTTTAGGTGTTTTCACGAGCACTTCACCAACAAGGACCATAGATTATGAAAATCGAAGAACAC
CATCACCATCACCATTCCAGCGGTAAGCTT
Features (pLannotate 1.2.2; 21 found; start..end, strand, type, name):
      1..654     +  CDS            GST26_SCHJA: Experimental evidence at protein level: Swiss-Prot protein existence level 1. GST isoenzymes appear to play a central role in the parasite detoxification system. Other functions are also suspected including a role in increasing the solubility of haematin in the parasite gut. From Schistosoma japonicum (Blood fluke).
    778..894     +  CDS            Wac (fragment): WAC_MOUSE - Also known as Kiaa1844. Experimental evidence at protein level: Swiss-Prot protein existence level 1. Acts as a linker between gene transcription and histone H2B monoubiquitination at 'Lys-120' (H2BK120ub1). Interacts with the RNA polymerase II transcriptional machinery via its WW domain and with RNF20-RNF40 via its coiled coil region, thereby linking and regulating H2BK120ub1 and gene transcription. Regulates the cell-cycle checkpoint activation in response to DNA damage. Positive regulator of amino acid starvation-induced autophagy. Also acts as a negative regulator of basal auto
    913..960     +  terminator     fd terminator (sequence withheld): central terminator from bacteriophage fd (Otsuka and Kunisawa, 1982)
    965..1177    +  CDS            M13 gene III (fragment) (sequence partly withheld): pIII; III; minor coat protein
   1192..1662    +  CDS            M13 gene III (fragment) (sequence partly withheld): pIII; III; minor coat protein
   1684..1754    +  CDS            TcR (fragment): tetracycline efflux protein; tet; confers resistance to tetracycline
   1996..2376    -  CDS            YPB1_ECOLX: Protein predicted: Swiss-Prot protein existence level 4. From Escherichia coli.
   2393..2544    +  CDS            rop (fragment): Rop protein, which maintains plasmids at low copy number; rop
   2580..3008    -  rep_origin     f1 ori (sequence partly withheld): f1 bacteriophage origin of replication; arrow indicates direction of (+) strand synthesis
   3017..3056    +  CDS            rop (fragment): Rop protein, which maintains plasmids at low copy number; rop
   3158..3298    +  misc_feature   bom: basis of mobility region from pBR322
   3484..4071    -  rep_origin     ori: high-copy-number ColE1/pMB1/pBR322/pUC origin of replication
   4242..5102    -  CDS            AmpR: β-lactamase; bla; confers resistance to ampicillin, carbenicillin, and related antibiotics
   5103..5207    -  promoter       AmpR promoter: bla
   5316..5393    +  promoter       lacIq promoter: lacI (mutant); In the lacIq allele, a single base change in the promoter boosts expression of the lacI gene about 10-fold.
   5394..6476    +  CDS            lacI: lac repressor; lacI; The lac repressor binds to the lac operator to inhibit transcription in E. coli. This inhibition can be relieved by adding lactose or isopropyl-β-D-thiogalactopyranoside (IPTG).
   6489..6510    +  protein_bind   CAP binding site: CAP binding activates transcription in the presence of cAMP. E. coli catabolite activator protein
   6529..6546    +  promoter       tet promoter (fragment): E. coli promoter for tetracycline efflux protein gene
   6719..6747    +  promoter       tac promoter: strong E. coli promoter; hybrid between the trp and lac UV5 promoters
   6755..6771    +  protein_bind   lac operator: The lac repressor binds to the lac operator to inhibit transcription in E. coli. This inhibition can be relieved by adding lactose or isopropyl-β-D-thiogalactopyranoside (IPTG). lac repressor encoded by lacI
   6856..6873    +  CDS            6xHis: 6xHis affinity tag
