[The description below was written by a language model from this plasmid's Addgene catalogue record and pLannotate feature annotations shown in this document.]
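Description:
pHH0103 WAC WW domain is a 6,888 bp bacterial expression plasmid built on the pHH0103 backbone for producing the WW domain of human WAC as a GST fusion in E. coli. It replicates from a ColE1/pMB1-type origin and is selected with ampicillin through the β-lactamase gene and its native promoter. The annotation also detects a pBR322 bom region, an f1 phage origin flanked by rop fragments, fragments of M13 gene III following an fd terminator, and remnants of tetracycline-resistance sequences. These suggest descent from a phagemid or phage-display-type vector, although the record does not describe the backbone's history and none of these remnants is stated to play a role in expression.

The expression cassette is driven by the tac promoter with an adjacent lac operator, and the plasmid carries lacI under the lacIq promoter, so transcription is repressed until relieved by IPTG or lactose. A 6xHis tag is annotated just upstream of the Schistosoma japonicum GST coding sequence, which would place it at the extreme N terminus of the fusion, though the catalogue lists only GST as the tag. Downstream of GST, the depositor describes a linker whose motif resembles a TEV protease recognition site, followed by the WW domain. The 183 bp insert was cloned between SfiI and NotI sites and is codon-optimized for bacteria. The automated annotation matches it to the mouse Wac entry, whereas the catalogue gives the species as human, presumably reflecting conservation of this domain. The fd terminator lies just after the insert. The construct is intended for bacterial production of the isolated WW domain, a module that in WAC mediates interaction with the RNA polymerase II machinery, with GST available for affinity purification.
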