Addgene plasmid #104272: pHH0103 WAC WW domain
Purpose: Bacterial expression of WW domain from WAC
Depositing lab: Sachdev Sidhu & Marius Sudol. Depositing organization: University of Toronto.
Backbone
  Vector backbone: pHH0103
  Vector type: Bacterial Expression
Growth in bacteria
  Bacterial resistance: Ampicillin, 100 μg/mL
  Growth temperature: 37°C
  Growth strain: DH5alpha
  Copy number: Unknown
Gene/Insert
  Gene/Insert name: WAC WW domain
  Species: H. sapiens (human)
  Insert size (bp): 183
  Mutation: codon optimized for expression in bacteria
  Entrez Gene: WAC (a.k.a. BM-016, DESSH, PRO1741, Wwp4)
  Promoter: tac
  Tag / fusion protein: GST (N terminal on backbone)
  Cloning method: Restriction Enzyme; 5′ cloning site SfiI (unknown if destroyed); 3′ cloning site NotI (unknown if destroyed)
  Sequencing primers: 5′ pGEX-5'
Terms and licenses: Academic/Nonprofit Terms; Industry Terms: Not Available to Industry
Depositor comments: Amino acid sequence: Linker - ENLYFQGRRASV(gagctc) and WW domain - APYDSADDWSEHISSSGKKYYYNCRTEVSQWEKPKEWLE
How to cite: pHH0103 WAC WW domain was a gift from Sachdev Sidhu & Marius Sudol (Addgene plasmid # 104272 ; http://n2t.net/addgene:104272 ; RRID:Addgene_104272)
