>Addgene plasmid #104272 | pHH0103 WAC WW domain | depositor partial sequence | sequence record 197424 | WW domain with linker
GGCCCAGCCGGCCGAAAATCTGTACTTCCAAGGTCGTCGTGCCTCTGTGGAGCTCGCCCCGTATGACTCA
GCCGATGACTGGTCCGAACACATTAGCAGCAGTGGTAAAAAATACTACTATAATTGTCGCACCGAAGTTA
GCCAGTGGGAAAAACCGAAAGAATGGCTGGAATAGGCGGCCGC
